Addgene plasmid #21722: pAc5.1B-EGFP-DmTral
Depositing lab: Elisa Izaurralde. Depositing organization: Max Planck Institute for Developmental Biology. Publication: P-body formation is a consequence, not the cause, of RNA-mediated gene silencing. Eulalio A, Behm-Ansmant I, Schweizer D, Izaurralde E. Mol Cell Biol. 2007 Jun . 27(11):3970-81. 10.1128/MCB.00128-07 PubMed 17403906.
Backbone
  Vector backbone: pAc5.1B-EGFP
  Backbone manufacturer: Elisa Izaurralde
  Backbone size w/o insert (bp): 6070
  Vector type: Drosophila expression
Growth in bacteria
  Bacterial resistance: Ampicillin, 100 μg/mL
  Growth temperature: 37°C
  Growth strain: DH5alpha
  Growth instructions: Dh5 alpha or XL1-blue
  Copy number: High Copy
Gene/Insert
  Gene/Insert name: Trailer hitch (alt name: Tral)
  Species: D. melanogaster (fly)
  Insert size (bp): 1959
  GenBank ID: NM_140328
  Entrez Gene: tral (a.k.a. Dmel_CG10686, BEST:GH08269, CG10686, DmLSm15, Dmel\CG10686, LSm15, Lsm15, Scd6p, TRAL, Tral, anon-EST:Posey139, anon-WO0172774.89, anon-WO02059370.24, p67, p70)
  Tag / fusion protein: EGFP (N terminal on backbone)
  Cloning method: Restriction Enzyme; 5′ cloning site EcoRI (not destroyed); 3′ cloning site NotI (not destroyed)
  Sequencing primers: 5′ Ac5 forward primer site; 3′ BGH reverse priming site
Terms and licenses: Academic/Nonprofit Terms; Industry Terms: Not Available to Industry
How to cite: pAc5.1B-EGFP-DmTral was a gift from Elisa Izaurralde (Addgene plasmid # 21722 ; http://n2t.net/addgene:21722 ; RRID:Addgene_21722)
