[The description below was written by a language model from this plasmid's Addgene catalogue record and pLannotate feature annotations shown in this document.]
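Description:
pAc5.1B-EGFP-DmTral is a Drosophila expression plasmid built on pAc5.1B-EGFP, a derivative of the pAc5.1 vector series that carries an EGFP coding sequence for making N-terminal fusions. In bacteria it is maintained as a high-copy plasmid through a ColE1/pUC-type origin and is selected with ampicillin via the β-lactamase gene and its native promoter. The record lists no marker for selection in insect cells. The annotated full sequence is about 8 kb, consistent with the stated backbone and insert sizes.

The payload is the coding sequence of Drosophila melanogaster Trailer hitch (Tral, CG10686, also called LSm15), roughly 2 kb, cloned between EcoRI and NotI sites that are both retained. It lies directly downstream of EGFP, and the whole fusion is driven by the strong constitutive actin 5C (Ac5) promoter, with an SV40 polyadenylation signal annotated downstream. The automated annotation labels two stretches of the insert as fragments of mouse Lsm14a (RAP55). This reflects homology between Tral and its mammalian Lsm14 relatives, not the presence of mouse sequence. A backbone-derived V5 epitope tag is annotated after the insert, but the record does not say whether it is in frame with Tral or preceded by a stop codon, and only EGFP is listed as a tag. Short fragments annotated as SV40 large T antigen and a tetracycline resistance gene appear to be non-functional vector remnants.

The construct allows constitutive expression of fluorescent Tral in Drosophila cultured cells. In line with the associated publication on P-body formation and RNA-mediated gene silencing, it is suited to visualising Tral localisation to P-bodies.
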