Features (pLannotate 1.2.2; 11 found; start..end, strand, type, name):
     56..2568    +  promoter       Ac5 promoter: Drosophila melanogaster actin 5C promoter
   2588..3304    +  CDS            EGFP: EGFP is a basic (constitutively fluorescent) green fluorescent protein published in 1996, derived from Aequorea victoria. It is reported to be a rapidly-maturing weak dimer with moderate acid sensitivity.
   3320..3607    +  CDS            Lsm14a (fragment): LS14A_MOUSE - Also known as Fam61a, Rap55a. Experimental evidence at protein level: Swiss-Prot protein existence level 1. Essential for formation of P-bodies, cytoplasmic structures that provide storage sites for translationally inactive mRNAs and protect them from degradation. Acts as a repressor of mRNA translation. May play a role in mitotic spindle assembly. From Mus musculus (Mouse).
   4520..4939    +  CDS            Lsm14a (fragment): LS14A_MOUSE - Also known as Fam61a, Rap55a. Experimental evidence at protein level: Swiss-Prot protein existence level 1. Essential for formation of P-bodies, cytoplasmic structures that provide storage sites for translationally inactive mRNAs and protect them from degradation. Acts as a repressor of mRNA translation. May play a role in mitotic spindle assembly. From Mus musculus (Mouse).
   5314..5355    +  CDS            V5 tag: epitope tag from simian virus 5
   5455..5589    -  polyA_signal   SV40 poly(A) signal: SV40 polyadenylation signal
   5612..5696    -  CDS            large T antigen (fragment): large T antigen from SV40 (simian virus 40)
   5697..6167    +  CDS            TcR (fragment): tetracycline efflux protein; tet; confers resistance to tetracycline
   6211..6799    -  rep_origin     ori: high-copy-number ColE1/pMB1/pBR322/pUC origin of replication
   6970..7830    -  CDS            AmpR: β-lactamase; bla; confers resistance to ampicillin, carbenicillin, and related antibiotics
   7831..7935    -  promoter       AmpR promoter: bla
>Addgene plasmid #21722 | pAc5.1B-EGFP-DmTral | depositor full sequence | sequence record 9974 | Author sequence
CTTCAAGGAATTAATTCTATATTCTAAAAACACAAATGATACTTCTAAAAAAAATCATGAATGGCATCAA
CTCTGAATCAAATCTTTGCAGATGCACCTACTTCTCATTTCCACTGTCACATCATTTTTCCAGATCTCGC
TGCCTGTTATGTGGCCCACAAACCAAGACACGTTTTATGGCCATTAAAGCTGGCTGATCGTCGCCAAACA
CCAAATACATATCAATATGTACATTCGAGAAAGAAGCGATCAAAGAAGCGTCTTCGGGCGAGTAGGAGAA
TGCGGAGGAGAAGGAGAACGAGCTGATCTAGTATCTCTCCACAATCCAATGCCAACTGACCAACTGGCCA
TATTCGGAGCAATTTGAAGCCAATTTCCATCGCCTGGCGATCGCTCCATTCTTGGCTATATGTTTTTCAC
CGTTCCCGGGGCCATTTTCAAAGACTCGTCGGTAAGATAAGATTGTGTCACTCGCTGTCTCTCTTCATTT
GTCGAAGAATGCTGAGGAATTTCGCGATGACGTCGGCGAGTATTTTGAAGAATGAGAATAATTTGTATTT
ATACGAAAATCAGTTAGTGGAATTTTCTACAAAAACATGTTATCTATAGATAATTTTGTTGCAAAATATG
TTGACTATGACAAAGATTGTATGTATATACCTTTAATGTATTCTCATTTTCTTATGTATTTATAATGGCA
ATGATGATACTGATGATATTTTAAGATGATGCCAGACCACAGGCTGATTTCTGCGTCTTTTGCCGAACGC
AGTGCATGTGCGGTTGTTGTTTTTTGGAATAGTTTCAATTTTCGGACTGTCCGCTTTGATTTCAGTTTCT
TGGCTTATTCAAAAAGCAAAGTAAAGCCAAAAAAGCGAGATGGCAATACCAAATGCGGCAAAACGGTAGT
GGAAGGAAAGGGGTGCGGGGCAGCGGAAGGAAGGGTGGGGCGGGGCGTGGCGGGGTCTGTGGCTGGGCGC
GACGTCACCGACGTTGGAGCCACTCCTTTGACCATGTGTGCGTGTGTGTATTATTCGTGTCTCGCCACTC
GCCGGTTGTTTTTTTCTTTTTATCTCGCTCTCTCTAGCGCCATCTCGTACGCATGCTCAACGCACCGCAT
GTTGCCGTGTCCTTTATGCGTCATTTTGGCTCGAAATAGGCAATTATTTAAACAAAGATTAGTCAACGAA
AACGCTAAAATAAATAAGTCTACAATATGGTTACTTATTGCCATGTGTGTGCAGCCAACGATAGCAACAA
AAGCAACAACACAGTGGCTTTCCCTCTTTCACTTTTTGTTTGCAAGCGCGTGCGAGCAAGACGGCACGAC
CGGCAAACGCAATTACGCTGACAAAGAGCAGACGAAGTTTTGGCCGAAAAACATCAAGGCGCCTGATACG
AATGCATTTGCAATAACAATTGCGATATTTAATATTGTTTATGAAGCTGTTTGACTTCAAAACACACAAA
AAAAAAAATAAAACAAATTATTTGAAAGAGAATTAGGAATCGGACAGCTTATCGTTACGGGCTAACAGCA
CACCGAGACGAAATAGCTTACCTGACGTCACAGCCTCTGGAAGAACTGCCGCCAAGCAGAGAGAGAGAGA
AAAAGAGGGAGAGCAGCTTAGACCGCATGTGCTTGTGTGTGAGGCGTCTCTCTCTTCGTCTCCTGTTTGC
GCAAACGCATAGACTGCACTGAGAAAATCGATTACCTATTTTTTATGAATGAATATTTGCACTATTACTA
TTCAAAACTATTAAGATAGCAATCACATTCAATAGCCAAATACTATACCACCTGAGCGATGCAACGAAAT
GATCAATTTGAGCAAAAATGCTGCATATTTAGGACGGCATCATTATAGAAATGCTTCTTGCTGTGTACTT
TTCTCTCGTCTGGCAGCTGTTTCGCCGTTATTGTTAAAACCGGCTTAAGTTAGGTGTGTTTTCTACGACT
AGTGATGCCCCTACTAGAAGATGTGTGTTGCACAAATGTCCCTGAATAACCAATTTGAAGTGCAGATAGC
AGTAAACGTAAGCTAATATGAATATTATTTAACTGTAATGTTTTAATATCGCTGGACATTACTAATAAAC
CCACTATAAACACATGTACATATGTATGTTTTGGCATACAATGAGTAGTTGGGGAAAAAATGTGTAAAAG
CACCGTGACCATCACAGCATAAAGATAACCAGCTGAAGTATCGAATATGAGTAACCCCCAAATTGAATCA
CATGCCGCAACTGATAGGACCCATGGAAGTACACTCTTCATGGCGATATACAAGACACACACAAGCACGA
ACACCCAGTTGCGGAGGAAATTCTCCGTAAATGAAAACCCAATCGGCGAACAATTCATACCCATATATGG
TAAAAGTTTTGAACGCGACTTGAGAGCGGAGAGCATTGCGGCTGATAAGGTTTTAGCGCTAAGCGGGCTT
TATAAAACGGGCTGCGGGACCAGTTTTCATATCACTACCGTTTGAGTTCTTGTGCTGTGTGGATACTCCT
CCCGACACAAAGCCGCTCCATCAGCCAGCAGTCGTCTAATCCAGAGACCCCGGATCGGGGTACCAACATG
GTGAGCAAGGGCGAGGAGCTGTTCACCGGGGTGGTGCCCATCCTGGTCGAGCTGGACGGCGACGTAAACG
GCCACAAGTTCAGCGTGTCCGGCGAGGGCGAGGGCGATGCCACCTACGGCAAGCTGACCCTGAAGTTCAT
CTGCACCACCGGCAAGCTGCCCGTGCCCTGGCCCACCCTCGTGACCACCCTGACCTACGGCGTGCAGTGC
TTCAGCCGCTACCCCGACCACATGAAGCAGCACGACTTCTTCAAGTCCGCCATGCCCGAAGGCTACGTCC
AGGAGCGCACCATCTTCTTCAAGGACGACGGCAACTACAAGACCCGCGCCGAGGTGAAGTTCGAGGGCGA
CACCCTGGTGAACCGCATCGAGCTGAAGGGCATCGACTTCAAGGAGGACGGCAACATCCTGGGGCACAAG
CTGGAGTACAACTACAACAGCCACAACGTCTATATCATGGCCGACAAGCAGAAGAACGGCATCAAGGTGA
ACTTCAAGATCCGCCACAACATCGAGGACGGCAGCGTGCAGCTCGCCGACCACTACCAGCAGAACACCCC
CATCGGCGACGGCCCCGTGCTGCTGCCCGACAACCACTACCTGAGCACCCAGTCCGCCCTGAGCAAAGAC
CCCAACGAGAAGCGCGATCACATGGTCCTGCTGGAGTTCGTGACCGCCGCCGGGATCACTCTCGGCATGG
ACGAGCTGTACAAGCCAAGCTTGAATTCTATGAGCGGGGGATTACCGGAGTTGGGCTCCAAAATCAGCCT
CATTTCCAAGGCGGACATTCGATACGAGGGCCGCCTGTACACGGTGGATCCGCAGGAGTGCACCATTGCG
CTCTCGAGTGTGCGATCCTTCGGTACAGAAGATCGGGACACCCAGTTCCAGATAGCGCCGCAATCGCAGA
TCTACGACTACATCCTCTTCCGTGGCTCGGACATCAAGGACATTCGCGTTGTCAACAACCACACGCTGCC
GCACCACAATGACCCGGCGATCATGCAGGCGCAGCTCCAGAACGGACCGCCCCAGATGCCGCAGCACTTC
CCCATGCCCAGCGGGATGAGCGGTCCGCCGCAGCAGCAACAGGTGCCGTCGCAGCAACCGCCCCAGATGC
CAAGCGGTGGAGGCAGTGGTGGTGCTGGTGGAGCAGGAGCTCCTGGCGGCGGCGGACCCGGCTACGGCAA
TGGCAATCCGTTCGGCAACCTCGGCGGTCCCAATCTGGCCAACATGGTGGGCAATGCGGGCGGATCGCTT
GCACCCGGTTCCGGTGCTCCGGGCAGCGGACCCTTCATGCACATCGGTGGCAATCAGCAGCAACCGAAGC
CCCAGCAGCAGAAACAGCCAAACATGCTGGCCGGTGCCTCGCGATCGACGACGCCCATTAGCCTGATTGT
GAGTCCCACGGCGGAGCTGACTCAGCAGCAGCAGCTGCACCAGCAACAGAACGCTGGCCAGGGTGGCAAC
GGACGCGATGCAGGACATAAGCGCCAGAACCACCAGCAGCAACAGAATCAGCAGCATCAGCAACGTGGCG
GACCCAGCCACAACAATATGCAGCAGCAGCAGCAACGAGGCGGCGGCAGTGGAACGGACTTCTATAACCA
GCAGCGGGATCGTCGGGACTCCGGACGTCAAATGGACAACAACTATAGCAACAACTACAACAACAATAAT
AATAATCAGCGCAATCGCGGCGGCGGCAACGGAATGCAACAGCAGCAGCGAGGAGGAAACGGCGGCAGCG
GCGGCGGCGGTGGAAACGGAGGTGGAAACAACCCGGCCTGGAACATGCATCGCGGCAACCAGAACTCGAA
CAACATGATGAACATGCGCAACCGCGGCATGGGATCCCGCGGCCCCATGCGACCCAATCAGGGCTATCGT
CCGCAGTCGGCCAATAATCAGAACAAGCCGCGGAACAAGATCAAGTTCGAGGGCGACTTCGATTTCGAGC
AGGCAAACAACAAGTTCGAGGAACTGCGCTCCCAACTGGCCAAGCTCAAGGTGGCCGAGGATGGTGCACC
CAAGCCAGCCACCAATGCAACGGCCGCCACTGCAACTGCAACCAATGAGCAGGTGGGTGAGAAGGTTGAA
GGCGTTCACACACTGAATGGCGAGACCGACAAGAAGGATGATTCTGGCAACGAGACCGGCGCTGGAGAGC
ACGAGCCTGAGGAGGATGATGTTGCTGTGTGCTACGACAAGACCAAATCGTTCTTCGACAACATCTCGTG
CGAGGCTGCCCAGGATCGCAGCAAGAACAAGAAGAACGATTGGCGCCAGGAGCGCAAGTTGAACACGGAG
ACCTTCGGAGTGTCCTCCACACGACGTGGCAGTTACCGCGGACGCAACCAATACTACAACAATAATGGCA
ACGGCGGCATTAACTCGGGATATGGAGGAGCGCCAGGCTACAACAGGAACAATTATCGCATGGGTGGCGG
CGGCGGAAACTTCCGAAACAGGAGCAACAATCGCAACAACGGCGGCGGTCGTGGCGGAAACGGAATGCCA
AACATCACCAATGGCAACACGGCTGCTGCGCTGAAGGCGGCCAACAATGCTGCTGGCCACGGATCCAATG
CCACGGACTCCAGTGCACCAAATGCCACAACCGCGACGACAAAGTCGACGTCCCTCTTGCCAGAGCAGAC
GCAACAGGTGGCGGCAGTTTCACAATAGGCGGCCGCTCGAGTCTAGAGGGCCCGCGGTTCGAAGGTAAGC
CTATCCCTAACCCTCTCCTCGGTCTCGATTCTACGCGTACCGGTCATCATCACCATCACCATTGAGTTTA
AACCCGCTGATCAGCCTCGACTGTGCCTTCTAAGGCCTGAGCTCGCTGATCAGCCTCGATCGAGGATCCA
GACATGATAAGATACATTGATGAGTTTGGACAAACCACAACTAGAATGCAGTGAAAAAAATGCTTTATTT
GTGAAATTTGTGATGCTATTGCTTTATTTGTAACCATTATAAGCTGCAATAAACAAGTTAACAACAACAA
TTGCATTCATTTTATGTTTCAGGTTCAGGGGGAGGTGTGGGAGGTTTTTTAAAGCAAGTAAAACCTCTAC
AAATGTGGTATGGCTGATTATGATCAGTCGACCGATGCCCTTGAGAGCCTTCAACCCAGTCAGCTCCTTC
CGGTGGGCGCGGGGCATGACTATCGTCGCCGCACTTATGACTGTCTTCTTTATCATGCAACTCGTAGGAC
AGGTGCCGGCAGCGCTCTGGGTCATTTTCGGCGAGGACCGCTTTCGCTGGAGCGCGACGATGATCGGCCT
GTCGCTTGCGGTATTCGGAATCTTGCACGCCCTCGCTCAAGCCTTCGTCACTGGTCCCGCCACCAAACGT
TTCGGCGAGAAGCAGGCCATTATCGCCGGCATGGCGGCCGACGCGCTGGGCTACGTCTTGCTGGCGTTCG
CGACGCGAGGCTGGATGGCCTTCCCCATTATGATTCTTCTCGCTTCCGGCGGCATCGGGATGCCCGCGTT
GCAGGCCATGCTGTCCAGGCAGGTAGATGACGACCATCAGGGACAGCTTCAAGGATCGCTCGCGGCTCTT
ACCAGCCAGCAAAAGGCCAGGAACCGTAAAAAGGCCGCGTTGCTGGCGTTTTTCCATAGGCTCCGCCCCC
CTGACGAGCATCACAAAAATCGACGCTCAAGTCAGAGGTGGCGAAACCCGACAGGACTATAAAGATACCA
GGCGTTTCCCCCTGGAAGCTCCCTCGTGCGCTCTCCTGTTCCGACCCTGCCGCTTACCGGATACCTGTCC
GCCTTTCTCCCTTCGGGAAGCGTGGCGCTTTCTCAATGCTCACGCTGTAGGTATCTCAGTTCGGTGTAGG
TCGTTCGCTCCAAGCTGGGCTGTGTGCACGAACCCCCCGTTCAGCCCGACCGCTGCGCCTTATCCGGTAA
CTATCGTCTTGAGTCCAACCCGGTAAGACACGACTTATCGCCACTGGCAGCAGCCACTGGTAACAGGATT
AGCAGAGCGAGGTATGTAGGCGGTGCTACAGAGTTCTTGAAGTGGTGGCCTAACTACGGCTACACTAGAA
GGACAGTATTTGGTATCTGCGCTCTGCTGAAGCCAGTTACCTTCGGAAAAAGAGTTGGTAGCTCTTGATC
CGGCAAACAAACCACCGCTGGTAGCGGTGGTTTTTTTGTTTGCAAGCAGCAGATTACGCGCAGAAAAAAA
GGATCTCAAGAAGATCCTTTGATCTTTTCTACGGGGTCTGACGCTCAGTGGAACGAAAACTCACGTTAAG
GGATTTTGGTCATGAGATTATCAAAAAGGATCTTCACCTAGATCCTTTTAAATTAAAAATGAAGTTTTAA
ATCAATCTAAAGTATATATGAGTAAACTTGGTCTGACAGTTACCAATGCTTAATCAGTGAGGCACCTATC
TCAGCGATCTGTCTATTTCGTTCATCCATAGTTGCCTGACTCCCCGTCGTGTAGATAACTACGATACGGG
AGGGCTTACCATCTGGCCCCAGTGCTGCAATGATACCGCGAGACCCACGCTCACCGGCTCCAGATTTATC
AGCAATAAACCAGCCAGCCGGAAGGGCCGAGCGCAGAAGTGGTCCTGCAACTTTATCCGCCTCCATCCAG
TCTATTAATTGTTGCCGGGAAGCTAGAGTAAGTAGTTCGCCAGTTAATAGTTTGCGCAACGTTGTTGCCA
TTGCTGCAGGCATCGTGGTGTCACGCTCGTCGTTTGGTATGGCTTCATTCAGCTCCGGTTCCCAACGATC
AAGGCGAGTTACATGATCCCCCATGTTGTGCAAAAAAGCGGTTAGCTCCTTCGGTCCTCCGATCGTTGTC
AGAAGTAAGTTGGCCGCAGTGTTATCACTCATGGTTATGGCAGCACTGCATAATTCTCTTACTGTCATGC
CATCCGTAAGATGCTTTTCTGTGACTGGTGAGTACTCAACCAAGTCATTCTGAGAATAGTGTATGCGGCG
ACCGAGTTGCTCTTGCCCGGCGTCAACACGGGATAATACCGCGCCACATAGCAGAACTTTAAAAGTGCTC
ATCATTGGAAAACGTTCTTCGGGGCGAAAACTCTCAAGGATCTTACCGCTGTTGAGATCCAGTTCGATGT
AACCCACTCGTGCACCCAACTGATCTTCAGCATCTTTTACTTTCACCAGCGTTTCTGGGTGAGCAAAAAC
AGGAAGGCAAAATGCCGCAAAAAAGGGAATAAGGGCGACACGGAAATGTTGAATACTCATACTCTTCCTT
TTTCAATATTATTGAAGCATTTATCAGGGTTATTGTCTCATGAGCGGATACATATTTGAATGTATTTAGA
AAAATAAACAAATAGGGGTTCCGCGCACATTTCCCCGAAAAGTGCCACCTGACGTCTAAGAAACCATTAT
TATCATGACATTAACCTATAAAAATAGGCGTATCACGAGGCCCTTTCGT
