>Addgene plasmid #21722 | pAc5.1B-EGFP-DmTral | addgene partial sequence | sequence record 27498 | 21722 with EGFP-C
GAGCTGTACAAGCCAAGCTTGAATTCTATGAGCGGGGGATTACCGGAGTTGGGCTCCAAAATCAGCCTCA
TTTCCAAGGCGGACATTCGATACGAGGGCCGCCTGTACACGGTGGATCCGCAGGAGTGCACCATTGCGCT
CTCGAGTGTGCGATCCTTCGGTACAGAAGATCGGGACACCCAGTTCCAGATAGCGCCGCAATCGCAGATC
TACGACTACATCCTCTTCCGTGGCTCGGACATCAAGGACATTCGCGTTGTCAACAACCACACGCTGCCGC
ACCACAATGACCCGGCGATCATGCAGGCGCAGCTCCAGAACGGACCGCCCCAGATGCCGCAGCACTTCCC
CATGCCCAGCGGGATGAGCGGTCCGCCGCAGCAGCAACAGGTGCCGTCGCAGCAACCGCCCCAGATGCCA
AGCGGTGGAGGCAGTGGTGGTGCTGGTGGAGCAGGAGCTCCTGGCGGCGGCGGACCCGGCTACGGCAATG
GCAATCCGTTCGGCAACCTCGGCGGTCCCAATCTGGCCAACATGGTGGGCAATGCGGGCGGATCGCTTGC
ACCCGGTTCCGGTGCTCCGGGCAGCGGACCCTTCNNNNACATCGGTGGCANTCAGCANCAACCGAAGN
